Addgene plasmid #125839: pLVX-M-puro
Purpose: (Empty Backbone) modifying MCS, replacing EcoRI to BamHI region with BamHI and EcoRI
Depositing lab: Boyi Gan. Depositing organization: University of Texas MD Anderson Cancer Center. Publication: BAP1 links metabolic regulation of ferroptosis to tumour suppression. Zhang Y, Shi J, Liu X, Feng L, Gong Z, Koppula P, Sirohi K, Li X, Wei Y, Lee H, Zhuang L, Chen G, Xiao ZD, Hung MC, Chen J, Huang P, Li W, Gan B. Nat Cell Biol. 2018 Oct;20(10):1181-1192. doi: 10.1038/s41556-018-0178-0. Epub 2018 Sep 10. PubMed 30202049.
Backbone
  Vector backbone: pLVX-puro
  Vector type: Lentiviral
  Selectable markers: Puromycin
Growth in bacteria
  Bacterial resistance: Ampicillin, 100 μg/mL
  Growth temperature: 37°C
  Growth strain: NEB Stable
  Copy number: High Copy
Gene/Insert
  Gene/Insert name: None
Terms and licenses: Academic/Nonprofit Terms; Industry Terms: Not Available to Industry
How to cite: pLVX-M-puro was a gift from Boyi Gan (Addgene plasmid # 125839 ; http://n2t.net/addgene:125839 ; RRID:Addgene_125839)
