[The description below was written by a language model from this plasmid's Addgene catalogue record and pLannotate feature annotations shown in this document.]
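Description:
pLVX-M-puro is an empty lentiviral expression backbone derived from pLVX-puro, in which the multiple cloning site was altered: according to the record, the EcoRI-to-BamHI region of the parental polylinker was replaced so that BamHI and EcoRI sites appear in the opposite order. No insert is present. The 8,043-nt plasmid is propagated in E. coli through a high-copy ColE1/pUC-type origin with ampicillin selection (AmpR under its bla promoter). Remnants of a lac promoter/operator region and an SV40 poly(A) signal lie in the bacterial backbone.

The transfer cassette is built from HIV-1 elements. The annotation shows an LTR at each end, both labelled by the software as truncated 5' LTRs. Each is preceded by sequence matching nef, which probably reflects overlap with LTR U3 sequence rather than an expressed gene. Downstream of the first LTR are the Ψ packaging signal with a gag fragment, the Rev response element for Rev-dependent nuclear export of the genomic RNA, and the cPPT/CTS, which aids nuclear import of the reverse-transcribed genome. The expression unit consists of the CMV immediate-early enhancer and promoter driving whatever gene is cloned into the short MCS, followed by an independent mouse PGK promoter driving puromycin N-acetyltransferase. This arrangement allows transduced mammalian cells to be selected with puromycin. A WPRE after PuroR enhances transcript stability and expression.

The vector is suited to cloning a cDNA of interest for virus production with separately supplied packaging and envelope functions, and for generating stable, puromycin-selected overexpression cell lines.
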