Features (pLannotate 1.2.2; 23 found; start..end, strand, type, name):
    377..634     +  LTR            5' LTR (truncated): truncated 5' long terminal repeat (LTR) from HIV-1
    681..806     +  misc_feature   HIV-1 Ψ: packaging signal of human immunodeficiency virus type 1
    790..1128    +  CDS            HIV-1 gag (fragment): gag protein from human immunodeficiency virus 1; gag
   1303..1536    +  misc_feature   RRE: The Rev response element (RRE) of HIV-1 allows for Rev-dependent mRNA export from the nucleus to the cytoplasm.
   1913..2013    +  CDS            Rev (fragment): human immunodeficiency virus 1 (HIV-1) Rev protein; rev; enhances nuclear export of unspliced and incompletely spliced viral mRNAs
   2028..2143    +  misc_feature   cPPT/CTS: central polypurine tract and central termination sequence of HIV-1 (lacking the first T)
   2201..2504    +  enhancer       CMV enhancer: human cytomegalovirus immediate early enhancer
   2505..2708    +  promoter       CMV promoter: human cytomegalovirus (CMV) immediate early promoter
   2793..2824    +  misc_feature   MCS (fragment): multiple cloning site
   2878..3377    +  promoter       PGK promoter: mouse phosphoglycerate kinase 1 promoter
   3398..3997    +  CDS            PuroR: puromycin N-acetyltransferase; pac from Streptomyces alboniger; confers resistance to puromycin
   4011..4599    +  misc_feature   WPRE: woodchuck hepatitis virus posttranscriptional regulatory element
   4616..5134    +  CDS            nef (fragment): NEF_HV1BR - Experimental evidence at protein level: Swiss-Prot protein existence level 1. Extracellular Nef protein targets CD4(+) T-lymphocytes for apoptosis by interacting with CXCR4 surface receptors (PubMed:14990729). From Human immunodeficiency virus type 1 group M subtype B (isolate BRU/LAI) (HIV-1).
   5182..5439    +  LTR            5' LTR (truncated): truncated 5' long terminal repeat (LTR) from HIV-1
   5592..5608    -  protein_bind   lac operator: The lac repressor binds to the lac operator to inhibit transcription in E. coli. This inhibition can be relieved by adding lactose or isopropyl-β-D-thiogalactopyranoside (IPTG). lac repressor encoded by lacI
   5616..5646    -  promoter       lac promoter: promoter for the E. coli lac operon
   5661..5682    -  protein_bind   CAP binding site: CAP binding activates transcription in the presence of cAMP. E. coli catabolite activator protein
   5695..5787    -  CDS            lacI (fragment): lac repressor; lacI; The lac repressor binds to the lac operator to inhibit transcription in E. coli. This inhibition can be relieved by adding lactose or isopropyl-β-D-thiogalactopyranoside (IPTG).
   5970..6558    -  rep_origin     ori: high-copy-number ColE1/pMB1/pBR322/pUC origin of replication
   6729..7589    -  CDS            AmpR: β-lactamase; bla; confers resistance to ampicillin, carbenicillin, and related antibiotics
   7590..7694    -  promoter       AmpR promoter: bla
   7742..7876    +  polyA_signal   SV40 poly(A) signal: SV40 polyadenylation signal
   8043..329     +  CDS            nef (fragment) (across the origin): NEF_HV1BR - Experimental evidence at protein level: Swiss-Prot protein existence level 1. Extracellular Nef protein targets CD4(+) T-lymphocytes for apoptosis by interacting with CXCR4 surface receptors (PubMed:14990729). From Human immunodeficiency virus type 1 group M subtype B (isolate BRU/LAI) (HIV-1).
>Addgene plasmid #125839 | pLVX-M-puro | addgene full sequence | sequence record 419543 | Addgene NGS Result
TGGAAGGGCTAATTCACTCCCAAAGAAGACAAGATATCCTTGATCTGTGGATCTACCACACACAAGGCTA
CTTCCCTGATTAGCAGAACTACACACCAGGGCCAGGGGTCAGATATCCACTGACCTTTGGATGGTGCTAC
AAGCTAGTACCAGTTGAGCCAGATAAGGTAGAAGAGGCCAATAAAGGAGAGAACACCAGCTTGTTACACC
CTGTGAGCCTGCATGGGATGGATGACCCGGAGAGAGAAGTGTTAGAGTGGAGGTTTGACAGCCGCCTAGC
ATTTCATCACGTGGCCCGAGAGCTGCATCCGGAGTACTTCAAGAACTGCTGATATCGAGCTTGCTACAAG
GGACTTTCCGCTGGGGACTTTCCAGGGAGGCGTGGCCTGGGCGGGACTGGGGAGTGGCGAGCCCTCAGAT
CCTGCATATAAGCAGCTGCTTTTTGCCTGTACTGGGTCTCTCTGGTTAGACCAGATCTGAGCCTGGGAGC
TCTCTGGCTAACTAGGGAACCCACTGCTTAAGCCTCAATAAAGCTTGCCTTGAGTGCTTCAAGTAGTGTG
TGCCCGTCTGTTGTGTGACTCTGGTAACTAGAGATCCCTCAGACCCTTTTAGTCAGTGTGGAAAATCTCT
AGCAGTGGCGCCCGAACAGGGACTTGAAAGCGAAAGGGAAACCAGAGGAGCTCTCTCGACGCAGGACTCG
GCTTGCTGAAGCGCGCACGGCAAGAGGCGAGGGGCGGCGACTGGTGAGTACGCCAAAAATTTTGACTAGC
GGAGGCTAGAAGGAGAGAGATGGGTGCGAGAGCGTCAGTATTAAGCGGGGGAGAATTAGATCGCGATGGG
AAAAAATTCGGTTAAGGCCAGGGGGAAAGAAAAAATATAAATTAAAACATATAGTATGGGCAAGCAGGGA
GCTAGAACGATTCGCAGTTAATCCTGGCCTGTTAGAAACATCAGAAGGCTGTAGACAAATACTGGGACAG
CTACAACCATCCCTTCAGACAGGATCAGAAGAACTTAGATCATTATATAATACAGTAGCAACCCTCTATT
GTGTGCATCAAAGGATAGAGATAAAAGACACCAAGGAAGCTTTAGACAAGATAGAGGAAGAGCAAAACAA
AAGTAAGACCACCGCACAGCAAGCGGCCGGCCGCTGATCTTCAGACCTGGAGGAGGAGATATGAGGGACA
ATTGGAGAAGTGAATTATATAAATATAAAGTAGTAAAAATTGAACCATTAGGAGTAGCACCCACCAAGGC
AAAGAGAAGAGTGGTGCAGAGAGAAAAAAGAGCAGTGGGAATAGGAGCTTTGTTCCTTGGGTTCTTGGGA
GCAGCAGGAAGCACTATGGGCGCAGCGTCAATGACGCTGACGGTACAGGCCAGACAATTATTGTCTGGTA
TAGTGCAGCAGCAGAACAATTTGCTGAGGGCTATTGAGGCGCAACAGCATCTGTTGCAACTCACAGTCTG
GGGCATCAAGCAGCTCCAGGCAAGAATCCTGGCTGTGGAAAGATACCTAAAGGATCAACAGCTCCTGGGG
ATTTGGGGTTGCTCTGGAAAACTCATTTGCACCACTGCTGTGCCTTGGAATGCTAGTTGGAGTAATAAAT
CTCTGGAACAGATTTGGAATCACACGACCTGGATGGAGTGGGACAGAGAAATTAACAATTACACAAGCTT
AATACACTCCTTAATTGAAGAATCGCAAAACCAGCAAGAAAAGAATGAACAAGAATTATTGGAATTAGAT
AAATGGGCAAGTTTGTGGAATTGGTTTAACATAACAAATTGGCTGTGGTATATAAAATTATTCATAATGA
TAGTAGGAGGCTTGGTAGGTTTAAGAATAGTTTTTGCTGTACTTTCTATAGTGAATAGAGTTAGGCAGGG
ATATTCACCATTATCGTTTCAGACCCACCTCCCAACCCCGAGGGGACCCGACAGGCCCGAAGGAATAGAA
GAAGAAGGTGGAGAGAGAGACAGAGACAGATCCATTCGATTAGTGAACGGATCTCGACGGTATCGCCTTT
AAAAGAAAAGGGGGGATTGGGGGGTACAGTGCAGGGGAAAGAATAGTAGACATAATAGCAACAGACATAC
AAACTAAAGAATTACAAAAACAAATTACAAAAATTCAAAATTTTCGGGTTTATTACAGGGACAGCAGAGA
TCCAGTTTATCGATAAGCTTGGGAGTTCCGCGTTACATAACTTACGGTAAATGGCCCGCCTGGCTGACCG
CCCAACGACCCCCGCCCATTGACGTCAATAATGACGTATGTTCCCATAGTAACGCCAATAGGGACTTTCC
ATTGACGTCAATGGGTGGAGTATTTACGGTAAACTGCCCACTTGGCAGTACATCAAGTGTATCATATGCC
AAGTACGCCCCCTATTGACGTCAATGACGGTAAATGGCCCGCCTGGCATTATGCCCAGTACATGACCTTA
TGGGACTTTCCTACTTGGCAGTACATCTACGTATTAGTCATCGCTATTACCATGGTGATGCGGTTTTGGC
AGTACATCAATGGGCGTGGATAGCGGTTTGACTCACGGGGATTTCCAAGTCTCCACCCCATTGACGTCAA
TGGGAGTTTGTTTTGGCACCAAAATCAACGGGACTTTCCAAAATGTCGTAACAACTCCGCCCCATTGACG
CAAATGGGCGGTAGGCGTGTACGGTGGGAGGTCTATATAAGCAGAGCTCGTTTAGTGAACCGTCAGATCG
CCTGGAGACGCCATCCACGCTGTTTTGACCTCCATAGAAGACACCGACTCTACTAGAGGATCGCTAGCGC
TACCGGACTCAGATCTCGAGCTCATCGGGATCCCGCTCGACTACTCGGAATTCCGACATGCTCTAGATAA
TTCTACCGGGTAGGGGAGGCGCTTTTCCCAAGGCAGTCTGGAGCATGCGCTTTAGCAGCCCCGCTGGGCA
CTTGGCGCTACACAAGTGGCCTCTGGCCTCGCACACATTCCACATCCACCGGTAGGCGCCAACCGGCTCC
GTTCTTTGGTGGCCCCTTCGCGCCACCTTCTACTCCTCCCCTAGTCAGGAAGTTCCCCCCCGCCCCGCAG
CTCGCGTCGTGCAGGACGTGACAAATGGAAGTAGCACGTCTCACTAGTCTCGTGCAGATGGACAGCACCG
CTGAGCAATGGAAGCGGGTAGGCCTTTGGGGCAGCGGCCAATAGCAGCTTTGCTCCTTCGCTTTCTGGGC
TCAGAGGCTGGGAAGGGGTGGGTCCGGGGGCGGGCTCAGGGGCGGGCTCAGGGGCGGGGCGGGCGCCCGA
AGGGCCTCCGGGGGCCCGGCATTCTGCACGCTTCAAAAGCGCACGTCTGCCGCGCTGTTCTCCTCTTCCT
CATCTCCGGGCCTTTCGACCTGCAGCCCAAGCTTACCATGACCGAGTACAAGCCCACGGTGCGCCTCGCC
ACCCGCGACGACGTCCCCAGGGCCGTACGCACCCTCGCCGCCGCGTTCGCCGACTACCCCGCCACGCGCC
ACACCGTCGATCCGGACCGCCACATCGAGCGGGTCACCGAGCTGCAAGAACTCTTCCTCACGCGCGTCGG
GCTCGACATCGGCAAGGTGTGGGTCGCGGACGACGGCGCCGCGGTGGCGGTCTGGACCACGCCGGAGAGC
GTCGAAGCGGGGGCGGTGTTCGCCGAGATCGGCCCGCGCATGGCCGAGTTGAGCGGTTCCCGGCTGGCCG
CGCAGCAACAGATGGAAGGCCTCCTGGCGCCGCACCGGCCCAAGGAGCCCGCGTGGTTCCTGGCCACCGT
CGGCGTCTCGCCCGACCACCAGGGCAAGGGTCTGGGCAGCGCCGTCGTGCTCCCCGGAGTGGAGGCGGCC
GAGCGCGCCGGGGTGCCCGCCTTCCTGGAGACCTCCGCGCCCCGCAACCTCCCCTTCTACGAGCGGCTCG
GCTTCACCGTCACCGCCGACGTCGAGGTGCCCGAAGGACCGCGCACCTGGTGCATGACCCGCAAGCCCGG
TGCCTGACCGCGTCTGGAACAATCAACCTCTGGATTACAAAATTTGTGAAAGATTGACTGGTATTCTTAA
CTATGTTGCTCCTTTTACGCTATGTGGATACGCTGCTTTAATGCCTTTGTATCATGCTATTGCTTCCCGT
ATGGCTTTCATTTTCTCCTCCTTGTATAAATCCTGGTTGCTGTCTCTTTATGAGGAGTTGTGGCCCGTTG
TCAGGCAACGTGGCGTGGTGTGCACTGTGTTTGCTGACGCAACCCCCACTGGTTGGGGCATTGCCACCAC
CTGTCAGCTCCTTTCCGGGACTTTCGCTTTCCCCCTCCCTATTGCCACGGCGGAACTCATCGCCGCCTGC
CTTGCCCGCTGCTGGACAGGGGCTCGGCTGTTGGGCACTGACAATTCCGTGGTGTTGTCGGGGAAGCTGA
CGTCCTTTCCATGGCTGCTCGCCTGTGTTGCCACCTGGATTCTGCGCGGGACGTCCTTCTGCTACGTCCC
TTCGGCCCTCAATCCAGCGGACCTTCCTTCCCGCGGCCTGCTGCCGGCTCTGCGGCCTCTTCCGCGTCTT
CGCCTTCGCCCTCAGACGAGTCGGATCTCCCTTTGGGCCGCCTCCCCGCCTGGAATTAATTCTGCAGTCG
AGACCTAGAAAAACATGGAGCAATCACAAGTAGCAATACAGCAGCTACCAATGCTGATTGTGCCTGGCTA
GAAGCACAAGAGGAGGAGGAGGTGGGTTTTCCAGTCACACCTCAGGTACCTTTAAGACCAATGACTTACA
AGGCAGCTGTAGATCTTAGCCACTTTTTAAAAGAAAAGAGGGGACTGGAAGGGCTAATTCACTCCCAACG
AAGACAAGATATCCTTGATCTGTGGATCTACCACACACAAGGCTACTTCCCTGATTAGCAGAACTACACA
CCAGGGCCAGGGGTCAGATATCCACTGACCTTTGGATGGTGCTACAAGCTAGTACCAGTTGAGCCAGATA
AGGTAGAAGAGGCCAATAAAGGAGAGAACACCAGCTTGTTACACCCTGTGAGCCTGCATGGGATGGATGA
CCCGGAGAGAGAAGTGTTAGAGTGGAGGTTTGACAGCCGCCTAGCATTTCATCACGTGGCCCGAGAGCTG
CATCCGGAGTACTTCAAGAACTGCTGATATCGAGCTTGCTACAAGGGACTTTCCGCTGGGGACTTTCCAG
GGAGGCGTGGCCTGGGCGGGACTGGGGAGTGGCGAGCCCTCAGATCCTGCATATAAGCAGCTGCTTTTTG
CCTGTACTGGGTCTCTCTGGTTAGACCAGATCTGAGCCTGGGAGCTCTCTGGCTAACTAGGGAACCCACT
GCTTAAGCCTCAATAAAGCTTGCCTTGAGTGCTTCAAGTAGTGTGTGCCCGTCTGTTGTGTGACTCTGGT
AACTAGAGATCCCTCAGACCCTTTTAGTCAGTGTGGAAAATCTCTAGCAGTAGTAGTTCATGTCATCTTA
TTATTCAGTATTTATAACTTGCAAAGAAATGAATATCAGAGAGTGAGAGGCCTTGACATTGCTAGCGTTT
TACCGTCGACCTCTAGCTAGAGCTTGGCGTAATCATGGTCATAGCTGTTTCCTGTGTGAAATTGTTATCC
GCTCACAATTCCACACAACATACGAGCCGGAAGCATAAAGTGTAAAGCCTGGGGTGCCTAATGAGTGAGC
TAACTCACATTAATTGCGTTGCGCTCACTGCCCGCTTTCCAGTCGGGAAACCTGTCGTGCCAGCTGCATT
AATGAATCGGCCAACGCGCGGGGAGAGGCGGTTTGCGTATTGGGCGCTCTTCCGCTTCCTCGCTCACTGA
CTCGCTGCGCTCGGTCGTTCGGCTGCGGCGAGCGGTATCAGCTCACTCAAAGGCGGTAATACGGTTATCC
ACAGAATCAGGGGATAACGCAGGAAAGAACATGTGAGCAAAAGGCCAGCAAAAGGCCAGGAACCGTAAAA
AGGCCGCGTTGCTGGCGTTTTTCCATAGGCTCCGCCCCCCTGACGAGCATCACAAAAATCGACGCTCAAG
TCAGAGGTGGCGAAACCCGACAGGACTATAAAGATACCAGGCGTTTCCCCCTGGAAGCTCCCTCGTGCGC
TCTCCTGTTCCGACCCTGCCGCTTACCGGATACCTGTCCGCCTTTCTCCCTTCGGGAAGCGTGGCGCTTT
CTCATAGCTCACGCTGTAGGTATCTCAGTTCGGTGTAGGTCGTTCGCTCCAAGCTGGGCTGTGTGCACGA
ACCCCCCGTTCAGCCCGACCGCTGCGCCTTATCCGGTAACTATCGTCTTGAGTCCAACCCGGTAAGACAC
GACTTATCGCCACTGGCAGCAGCCACTGGTAACAGGATTAGCAGAGCGAGGTATGTAGGCGGTGCTACAG
AGTTCTTGAAGTGGTGGCCTAACTACGGCTACACTAGAAGAACAGTATTTGGTATCTGCGCTCTGCTGAA
GCCAGTTACCTTCGGAAAAAGAGTTGGTAGCTCTTGATCCGGCAAACAAACCACCGCTGGTAGCGGTGGT
TTTTTTGTTTGCAAGCAGCAGATTACGCGCAGAAAAAAAGGATCTCAAGAAGATCCTTTGATCTTTTCTA
CGGGGTCTGACGCTCAGTGGAACGAAAACTCACGTTAAGGGATTTTGGTCATGAGATTATCAAAAAGGAT
CTTCACCTAGATCCTTTTAAATTAAAAATGAAGTTTTAAATCAATCTAAAGTATATATGAGTAAACTTGG
TCTGACAGTTACCAATGCTTAATCAGTGAGGCACCTATCTCAGCGATCTGTCTATTTCGTTCATCCATAG
TTGCCTGACTCCCCGTCGTGTAGATAACTACGATACGGGAGGGCTTACCATCTGGCCCCAGTGCTGCAAT
GATACCGCGAGACCCACGCTCACCGGCTCCAGATTTATCAGCAATAAACCAGCCAGCCGGAAGGGCCGAG
CGCAGAAGTGGTCCTGCAACTTTATCCGCCTCCATCCAGTCTATTAATTGTTGCCGGGAAGCTAGAGTAA
GTAGTTCGCCAGTTAATAGTTTGCGCAACGTTGTTGCCATTGCTACAGGCATCGTGGTGTCACGCTCGTC
GTTTGGTATGGCTTCATTCAGCTCCGGTTCCCAACGATCAAGGCGAGTTACATGATCCCCCATGTTGTGC
AAAAAAGCGGTTAGCTCCTTCGGTCCTCCGATCGTTGTCAGAAGTAAGTTGGCCGCAGTGTTATCACTCA
TGGTTATGGCAGCACTGCATAATTCTCTTACTGTCATGCCATCCGTAAGATGCTTTTCTGTGACTGGTGA
GTACTCAACCAAGTCATTCTGAGAATAGTGTATGCGGCGACCGAGTTGCTCTTGCCCGGCGTCAATACGG
GATAATACCGCGCCACATAGCAGAACTTTAAAAGTGCTCATCATTGGAAAACGTTCTTCGGGGCGAAAAC
TCTCAAGGATCTTACCGCTGTTGAGATCCAGTTCGATGTAACCCACTCGTGCACCCAACTGATCTTCAGC
ATCTTTTACTTTCACCAGCGTTTCTGGGTGAGCAAAAACAGGAAGGCAAAATGCCGCAAAAAAGGGAATA
AGGGCGACACGGAAATGTTGAATACTCATACTCTTCCTTTTTCAATATTATTGAAGCATTTATCAGGGTT
ATTGTCTCATGAGCGGATACATATTTGAATGTATTTAGAAAAATAAACAAATAGGGGTTCCGCGCACATT
TCCCCGAAAAGTGCCACCTGACGTCGACGGATCGGGAGATCAACTTGTTTATTGCAGCTTATAATGGTTA
CAAATAAAGCAATAGCATCACAAATTTCACAAATAAAGCATTTTTTTCACTGCATTCTAGTTGTGGTTTG
TCCAAACTCATCAATGTATCTTATCATGTCTGGATCAACTGGATAACTCAAGCTAACCAAAATCATCCCA
AACTTCCCACCCCATACCCTATTACCACTGCCAATTACCTGTGGTTTCATTTACTCTAAACCTGTGATTC
CTCTGAATTATTTTCATTTTAAAGAAATTGTATTTGTTAAATATGTACTACAAACTTAGTAGT
