Features (pLannotate 1.2.2; 23 found; start..end, strand, type, name):
    377..634     +  LTR            5' LTR (truncated): truncated 5' long terminal repeat (LTR) from HIV-1
    681..806     +  misc_feature   HIV-1 Ψ: packaging signal of human immunodeficiency virus type 1
    790..1128    +  CDS            HIV-1 gag (fragment): gag protein from human immunodeficiency virus 1; gag
   1303..1536    +  misc_feature   RRE: The Rev response element (RRE) of HIV-1 allows for Rev-dependent mRNA export from the nucleus to the cytoplasm.
   1913..2013    +  CDS            Rev (fragment): human immunodeficiency virus 1 (HIV-1) Rev protein; rev; enhances nuclear export of unspliced and incompletely spliced viral mRNAs
   2028..2143    +  misc_feature   cPPT/CTS: central polypurine tract and central termination sequence of HIV-1 (lacking the first T)
   2201..2504    +  enhancer       CMV enhancer: human cytomegalovirus immediate early enhancer
   2505..2708    +  promoter       CMV promoter: human cytomegalovirus (CMV) immediate early promoter
   2793..2824    +  misc_feature   MCS (fragment): multiple cloning site
   2878..3377    +  promoter       PGK promoter: mouse phosphoglycerate kinase 1 promoter
   3398..3997    +  CDS            PuroR: puromycin N-acetyltransferase; pac from Streptomyces alboniger; confers resistance to puromycin
   4011..4599    +  misc_feature   WPRE: woodchuck hepatitis virus posttranscriptional regulatory element
   4616..5134    +  CDS            nef (fragment): NEF_HV1BR - Experimental evidence at protein level: Swiss-Prot protein existence level 1. Extracellular Nef protein targets CD4(+) T-lymphocytes for apoptosis by interacting with CXCR4 surface receptors (PubMed:14990729). From Human immunodeficiency virus type 1 group M subtype B (isolate BRU/LAI) (HIV-1).
   5182..5439    +  LTR            5' LTR (truncated): truncated 5' long terminal repeat (LTR) from HIV-1
   5592..5608    -  protein_bind   lac operator: The lac repressor binds to the lac operator to inhibit transcription in E. coli. This inhibition can be relieved by adding lactose or isopropyl-β-D-thiogalactopyranoside (IPTG). lac repressor encoded by lacI
   5616..5646    -  promoter       lac promoter: promoter for the E. coli lac operon
   5661..5682    -  protein_bind   CAP binding site: CAP binding activates transcription in the presence of cAMP. E. coli catabolite activator protein
   5695..5787    -  CDS            lacI (fragment): lac repressor; lacI; The lac repressor binds to the lac operator to inhibit transcription in E. coli. This inhibition can be relieved by adding lactose or isopropyl-β-D-thiogalactopyranoside (IPTG).
   5970..6558    -  rep_origin     ori: high-copy-number ColE1/pMB1/pBR322/pUC origin of replication
   6729..7589    -  CDS            AmpR: β-lactamase; bla; confers resistance to ampicillin, carbenicillin, and related antibiotics
   7590..7694    -  promoter       AmpR promoter: bla
   7742..7876    +  polyA_signal   SV40 poly(A) signal: SV40 polyadenylation signal
   8043..329     +  CDS            nef (fragment) (across the origin): NEF_HV1BR - Experimental evidence at protein level: Swiss-Prot protein existence level 1. Extracellular Nef protein targets CD4(+) T-lymphocytes for apoptosis by interacting with CXCR4 surface receptors (PubMed:14990729). From Human immunodeficiency virus type 1 group M subtype B (isolate BRU/LAI) (HIV-1).
>Addgene plasmid #125839 | pLVX-M-puro Sequencing Result | analyzer sequence | sequence record 350233
TGGAAGGGCTAATTCACTCCCAAAGAAGACAAGATATCCTTGATCTGTGGATCTACCACACACAAGGCTA
CTTCCCTGATTAGCAGAACTACACACCAGGGCCAGGGGTCAGATATCCACTGACCTTTGGATGGTGCTAC
AAGCTAGTACCAGTTGAGCCAGATAAGGTAGAAGAGGCCAATAAAGGAGAGAACACCAGCTTGTTACACC
CTGTGAGCCTGCATGGGATGGATGACCCGGAGAGAGAAGTGTTAGAGTGGAGGTTTGACAGCCGCCTAGC
ATTTCATCACGTGGCCCGAGAGCTGCATCCGGAGTACTTCAAGAACTGCTGATATCGAGCTTGCTACAAG
GGACTTTCCGCTGGGGACTTTCCAGGGAGGCGTGGCCTGGGCGGGACTGGGGAGTGGCGAGCCCTCAGAT
CCTGCATATAAGCAGCTGCTTTTTGCCTGTACTGGGTCTCTCTGGTTAGACCAGATCTGAGCCTGGGAGC
TCTCTGGCTAACTAGGGAACCCACTGCTTAAGCCTCAATAAAGCTTGCCTTGAGTGCTTCAAGTAGTGTG
TGCCCGTCTGTTGTGTGACTCTGGTAACTAGAGATCCCTCAGACCCTTTTAGTCAGTGTGGAAAATCTCT
AGCAGTGGCGCCCGAACAGGGACTTGAAAGCGAAAGGGAAACCAGAGGAGCTCTCTCGACGCAGGACTCG
GCTTGCTGAAGCGCGCACGGCAAGAGGCGAGGGGCGGCGACTGGTGAGTACGCCAAAAATTTTGACTAGC
GGAGGCTAGAAGGAGAGAGATGGGTGCGAGAGCGTCAGTATTAAGCGGGGGAGAATTAGATCGCGATGGG
AAAAAATTCGGTTAAGGCCAGGGGGAAAGAAAAAATATAAATTAAAACATATAGTATGGGCAAGCAGGGA
GCTAGAACGATTCGCAGTTAATCCTGGCCTGTTAGAAACATCAGAAGGCTGTAGACAAATACTGGGACAG
CTACAACCATCCCTTCAGACAGGATCAGAAGAACTTAGATCATTATATAATACAGTAGCAACCCTCTATT
GTGTGCATCAAAGGATAGAGATAAAAGACACCAAGGAAGCTTTAGACAAGATAGAGGAAGAGCAAAACAA
AAGTAAGACCACCGCACAGCAAGCGGCCGGCCGCTGATCTTCAGACCTGGAGGAGGAGATATGAGGGACA
ATTGGAGAAGTGAATTATATAAATATAAAGTAGTAAAAATTGAACCATTAGGAGTAGCACCCACCAAGGC
AAAGAGAAGAGTGGTGCAGAGAGAAAAAAGAGCAGTGGGAATAGGAGCTTTGTTCCTTGGGTTCTTGGGA
GCAGCAGGAAGCACTATGGGCGCAGCGTCAATGACGCTGACGGTACAGGCCAGACAATTATTGTCTGGTA
TAGTGCAGCAGCAGAACAATTTGCTGAGGGCTATTGAGGCGCAACAGCATCTGTTGCAACTCACAGTCTG
GGGCATCAAGCAGCTCCAGGCAAGAATCCTGGCTGTGGAAAGATACCTAAAGGATCAACAGCTCCTGGGG
ATTTGGGGTTGCTCTGGAAAACTCATTTGCACCACTGCTGTGCCTTGGAATGCTAGTTGGAGTAATAAAT
CTCTGGAACAGATTTGGAATCACACGACCTGGATGGAGTGGGACAGAGAAATTAACAATTACACAAGCTT
AATACACTCCTTAATTGAAGAATCGCAAAACCAGCAAGAAAAGAATGAACAAGAATTATTGGAATTAGAT
AAATGGGCAAGTTTGTGGAATTGGTTTAACATAACAAATTGGCTGTGGTATATAAAATTATTCATAATGA
TAGTAGGAGGCTTGGTAGGTTTAAGAATAGTTTTTGCTGTACTTTCTATAGTGAATAGAGTTAGGCAGGG
ATATTCACCATTATCGTTTCAGACCCACCTCCCAACCCCGAGGGGACCCGACAGGCCCGAAGGAATAGAA
GAAGAAGGTGGAGAGAGAGACAGAGACAGATCCATTCGATTAGTGAACGGATCTCGACGGTATCGCCTTT
AAAAGAAAAGGGGGGATTGGGGGGTACAGTGCAGGGGAAAGAATAGTAGACATAATAGCAACAGACATAC
AAACTAAAGAATTACAAAAACAAATTACAAAAATTCAAAATTTTCGGGTTTATTACAGGGACAGCAGAGA
TCCAGTTTATCGATAAGCTTGGGAGTTCCGCGTTACATAACTTACGGTAAATGGCCCGCCTGGCTGACCG
CCCAACGACCCCCGCCCATTGACGTCAATAATGACGTATGTTCCCATAGTAACGCCAATAGGGACTTTCC
ATTGACGTCAATGGGTGGAGTATTTACGGTAAACTGCCCACTTGGCAGTACATCAAGTGTATCATATGCC
AAGTACGCCCCCTATTGACGTCAATGACGGTAAATGGCCCGCCTGGCATTATGCCCAGTACATGACCTTA
TGGGACTTTCCTACTTGGCAGTACATCTACGTATTAGTCATCGCTATTACCATGGTGATGCGGTTTTGGC
AGTACATCAATGGGCGTGGATAGCGGTTTGACTCACGGGGATTTCCAAGTCTCCACCCCATTGACGTCAA
TGGGAGTTTGTTTTGGCACCAAAATCAACGGGACTTTCCAAAATGTCGTAACAACTCCGCCCCATTGACG
CAAATGGGCGGTAGGCGTGTACGGTGGGAGGTCTATATAAGCAGAGCTCGTTTAGTGAACCGTCAGATCG
CCTGGAGACGCCATCCACGCTGTTTTGACCTCCATAGAAGACACCGACTCTACTAGAGGATCGCTAGCGC
TACCGGACTCAGATCTCGAGCTCATCGGGATCCCGCTCGACTACTCGGAATTCCGACATGCTCTAGATAA
TTCTACCGGGTAGGGGAGGCGCTTTTCCCAAGGCAGTCTGGAGCATGCGCTTTAGCAGCCCCGCTGGGCA
CTTGGCGCTACACAAGTGGCCTCTGGCCTCGCACACATTCCACATCCACCGGTAGGCGCCAACCGGCTCC
GTTCTTTGGTGGCCCCTTCGCGCCACCTTCTACTCCTCCCCTAGTCAGGAAGTTCCCCCCCGCCCCGCAG
CTCGCGTCGTGCAGGACGTGACAAATGGAAGTAGCACGTCTCACTAGTCTCGTGCAGATGGACAGCACCG
CTGAGCAATGGAAGCGGGTAGGCCTTTGGGGCAGCGGCCAATAGCAGCTTTGCTCCTTCGCTTTCTGGGC
TCAGAGGCTGGGAAGGGGTGGGTCCGGGGGCGGGCTCAGGGGCGGGCTCAGGGGCGGGGCGGGCGCCCGA
AGGTCCTCCGGAGGCCCGGCATTCTGCACGCTTCAAAAGCGCACGTCTGCCGCGCTGTTCTCCTCTTCCT
CATCTCCGGGCCTTTCGACCTGCAGCCCAAGCTTACCATGACCGAGTACAAGCCCACGGTGCGCCTCGCC
ACCCGCGACGACGTCCCCAGGGCCGTACGCACCCTCGCCGCCGCGTTCGCCGACTACCCCGCCACGCGCC
ACACCGTCGATCCGGACCGCCACATCGAGCGGGTCACCGAGCTGCAAGAACTCTTCCTCACGCGCGTCGG
GCTCGACATCGGCAAGGTGTGGGTCGCGGACGACGGCGCCGCGGTGGCGGTCTGGACCACGCCGGAGAGC
GTCGAAGCGGGGGCGGTGTTCGCCGAGATCGGCCCGCGCATGGCCGAGTTGAGCGGTTCCCGGCTGGCCG
CGCAGCAACAGATGGAAGGCCTCCTGGCGCCGCACCGGCCCAAGGAGCCCGCGTGGTTCCTGGCCACCGT
CGGCGTCTCGCCCGACCACCAGGGCAAGGGTCTGGGCAGCGCCGTCGTGCTCCCCGGAGTGGAGGCGGCC
GAGCGCGCCGGGGTGCCCGCCTTCCTGGAGACCTCCGCGCCCCGCAACCTCCCCTTCTACGAGCGGCTCG
GCTTCACCGTCACCGCCGACGTCGAGGTGCCCGAAGGACCGCGCACCTGGTGCATGACCCGCAAGCCCGG
TGCCTGACCGCGTCTGGAACAATCAACCTCTGGATTACAAAATTTGTGAAAGATTGACTGGTATTCTTAA
CTATGTTGCTCCTTTTACGCTATGTGGATACGCTGCTTTAATGCCTTTGTATCATGCTATTGCTTCCCGT
ATGGCTTTCATTTTCTCCTCCTTGTATAAATCCTGGTTGCTGTCTCTTTATGAGGAGTTGTGGCCCGTTG
TCAGGCAACGTGGCGTGGTGTGCACTGTGTTTGCTGACGCAACCCCCACTGGTTGGGGCATTGCCACCAC
CTGTCAGCTCCTTTCCGGGACTTTCGCTTTCCCCCTCCCTATTGCCACGGCGGAACTCATCGCCGCCTGC
CTTGCCCGCTGCTGGACAGGGGCTCGGCTGTTGGGCACTGACAATTCCGTGGTGTTGTCGGGGAAGCTGA
CGTCCTTTCCATGGCTGCTCGCCTGTGTTGCCACCTGGATTCTGCGCGGGACGTCCTTCTGCTACGTCCC
TTCGGCCCTCAATCCAGCGGACCTTCCTTCCCGCGGCCTGCTGCCGGCTCTGCGGCCTCTTCCGCGTCTT
CGCCTTCGCCCTCAGACGAGTCGGATCTCCCTTTGGGCCGCCTCCCCGCCTGGAATTAATTCTGCAGTCG
AGACCTAGAAAAACATGGAGCAATCACAAGTAGCAATACAGCAGCTACCAATGCTGATTGTGCCTGGCTA
GAAGCACAAGAGGAGGAGGAGGTGGGTTTTCCAGTCACACCTCAGGTACCTTTAAGACCAATGACTTACA
AGGCAGCTGTAGATCTTAGCCACTTTTTAAAAGAAAAGAGGGGACTGGAAGGGCTAATTCACTCCCAACG
AAGACAAGATATCCTTGATCTGTGGATCTACCACACACAAGGCTACTTCCCTGATTAGCAGAACTACACA
CCAGGGCCAGGGGTCAGATATCCACTGACCTTTGGATGGTGCTACAAGCTAGTACCAGTTGAGCCAGATA
AGGTAGAAGAGGCCAATAAAGGAGAGAACACCAGCTTGTTACACCCTGTGAGCCTGCATGGGATGGATGA
CCCGGAGAGAGAAGTGTTAGAGTGGAGGTTTGACAGCCGCCTAGCATTTCATCACGTGGCCCGAGAGCTG
CATCCGGAGTACTTCAAGAACTGCTGATATCGAGCTTGCTACAAGGGACTTTCCGCTGGGGACTTTCCAG
GGAGGCGTGGCCTGGGCGGGACTGGGGAGTGGCGAGCCCTCAGATCCTGCATATAAGCAGCTGCTTTTTG
CCTGTACTGGGTCTCTCTGGTTAGACCAGATCTGAGCCTGGGAGCTCTCTGGCTAACTAGGGAACCCACT
GCTTAAGCCTCAATAAAGCTTGCCTTGAGTGCTTCAAGTAGTGTGTGCCCGTCTGTTGTGTGACTCTGGT
AACTAGAGATCCCTCAGACCCTTTTAGTCAGTGTGGAAAATCTCTAGCAGTAGTAGTTCATGTCATCTTA
TTATTCAGTATTTATAACTTGCAAAGAAATGAATATCAGAGAGTGAGAGGCCTTGACATTGCTAGCGTTT
TACCGTCGACCTCTAGCTAGAGCTTGGCGTAATCATGGTCATAGCTGTTTCCTGTGTGAAATTGTTATCC
GCTCACAATTCCACACAACATACGAGCCGGAAGCATAAAGTGTAAAGCCTGGGGTGCCTAATGAGTGAGC
TAACTCACATTAATTGCGTTGCGCTCACTGCCCGCTTTCCAGTCGGGAAACCTGTCGTGCCAGCTGCATT
AATGAATCGGCCAACGCGCGGGGAGAGGCGGTTTGCGTATTGGGCGCTCTTCCGCTTCCTCGCTCACTGA
CTCGCTGCGCTCGGTCGTTCGGCTGCGGCGAGCGGTATCAGCTCACTCAAAGGCGGTAATACGGTTATCC
ACAGAATCAGGGGATAACGCAGGAAAGAACATGTGAGCAAAAGGCCAGCAAAAGGCCAGGAACCGTAAAA
AGGCCGCGTTGCTGGCGTTTTTCCATAGGCTCCGCCCCCCTGACGAGCATCACAAAAATCGACGCTCAAG
TCAGAGGTGGCGAAACCCGACAGGACTATAAAGATACCAGGCGTTTCCCCCTGGAAGCTCCCTCGTGCGC
TCTCCTGTTCCGACCCTGCCGCTTACCGGATACCTGTCCGCCTTTCTCCCTTCGGGAAGCGTGGCGCTTT
CTCATAGCTCACGCTGTAGGTATCTCAGTTCGGTGTAGGTCGTTCGCTCCAAGCTGGGCTGTGTGCACGA
ACCCCCCGTTCAGCCCGACCGCTGCGCCTTATCCGGTAACTATCGTCTTGAGTCCAACCCGGTAAGACAC
GACTTATCGCCACTGGCAGCAGCCACTGGTAACAGGATTAGCAGAGCGAGGTATGTAGGCGGTGCTACAG
AGTTCTTGAAGTGGTGGCCTAACTACGGCTACACTAGAAGAACAGTATTTGGTATCTGCGCTCTGCTGAA
GCCAGTTACCTTCGGAAAAAGAGTTGGTAGCTCTTGATCCGGCAAACAAACCACCGCTGGTAGCGGTGGT
TTTTTTGTTTGCAAGCAGCAGATTACGCGCAGAAAAAAAGGATCTCAAGAAGATCCTTTGATCTTTTCTA
CGGGGTCTGACGCTCAGTGGAACGAAAACTCACGTTAAGGGATTTTGGTCATGAGATTATCAAAAAGGAT
CTTCACCTAGATCCTTTTAAATTAAAAATGAAGTTTTAAATCAATCTAAAGTATATATGAGTAAACTTGG
TCTGACAGTTACCAATGCTTAATCAGTGAGGCACCTATCTCAGCGATCTGTCTATTTCGTTCATCCATAG
TTGCCTGACTCCCCGTCGTGTAGATAACTACGATACGGGAGGGCTTACCATCTGGCCCCAGTGCTGCAAT
GATACCGCGAGACCCACGCTCACCGGCTCCAGATTTATCAGCAATAAACCAGCCAGCCGGAAGGGCCGAG
CGCAGAAGTGGTCCTGCAACTTTATCCGCCTCCATCCAGTCTATTAATTGTTGCCGGGAAGCTAGAGTAA
GTAGTTCGCCAGTTAATAGTTTGCGCAACGTTGTTGCCATTGCTACAGGCATCGTGGTGTCACGCTCGTC
GTTTGGTATGGCTTCATTCAGCTCCGGTTCCCAACGATCAAGGCGAGTTACATGATCCCCCATGTTGTGC
AAAAAAGCGGTTAGCTCCTTCGGTCCTCCGATCGTTGTCAGAAGTAAGTTGGCCGCAGTGTTATCACTCA
TGGTTATGGCAGCACTGCATAATTCTCTTACTGTCATGCCATCCGTAAGATGCTTTTCTGTGACTGGTGA
GTACTCAACCAAGTCATTCTGAGAATAGTGTATGCGGCGACCGAGTTGCTCTTGCCCGGCGTCAATACGG
GATAATACCGCGCCACATAGCAGAACTTTAAAAGTGCTCATCATTGGAAAACGTTCTTCGGGGCGAAAAC
TCTCAAGGATCTTACCGCTGTTGAGATCCAGTTCGATGTAACCCACTCGTGCACCCAACTGATCTTCAGC
ATCTTTTACTTTCACCAGCGTTTCTGGGTGAGCAAAAACAGGAAGGCAAAATGCCGCAAAAAAGGGAATA
AGGGCGACACGGAAATGTTGAATACTCATACTCTTCCTTTTTCAATATTATTGAAGCATTTATCAGGGTT
ATTGTCTCATGAGCGGATACATATTTGAATGTATTTAGAAAAATAAACAAATAGGGGTTCCGCGCACATT
TCCCCGAAAAGTGCCACCTGACGTCGACGGATCGGGAGATCAACTTGTTTATTGCAGCTTATAATGGTTA
CAAATAAAGCAATAGCATCACAAATTTCACAAATAAAGCATTTTTTTCACTGCATTCTAGTTGTGGTTTG
TCCAAACTCATCAATGTATCTTATCATGTCTGGATCAACTGGATAACTCAAGCTAACCAAAATCATCCCA
AACTTCCCACCCCATACCCTATTACCACTGCCAATTACCTGTGGTTTCATTTACTCTAAACCTGTGATTC
CTCTGAATTATTTTCATTTTAAAGAAATTGTATTTGTTAAATATGTACTACAAACTTAGTAGT
